>Addgene plasmid #226543 | pDest17_A1-LCD swap X1 | addgene full sequence | sequence record 453687 | Addgene NGS Result
AGATCTCGATCCCGCGAAATTAATACGACTCACTATAGGGAGACCACAACGGTTTCCCTCTAGAAATAAT
TTTGTTTAACTTTAAGAAGGAGATATACATATGTCGTACTACCATCACCATCACCATCACCTCGAATCAA
CAAGTTTGTACAAAAAAGCAGGCTTCGAGAACCTGTATTTTCAAGGTAGCGGTTATGCCGGTGGTCGTGG
TAAACGTCGTCGTCGTAAACGCCGTAATCGTCGTCGCGGTTATCAGAGCGGTAGCGGTGGTGGTGGCGGT
GGTAATGGTAGCAATGGTGGTTCAGGTGGTTATGGTGCAAGCAATAATAACGGTAGTGGTTTCTTTGGTG
GCTATGGTGGTAATAGCGGTTTCTTTAGCAATTCCTATTTTGGTGGTGGTCAGGGTGCAAATGGTAGCGG
TAATCCGGGTAGCTTTGGCGGTGGCGGTTCAGGTCCGAGCGGCAGCGGTATGAGCTTTTATGGTGGTGGA
AGCAGCGGTGGTTTTGGTCAGGATGATGGTGATTTTGATGGTCAGAGCAATAGCAGCGGTAATAATAGCT
TTAGCATGTTTGGTGGCGGAAATTATTCCTTCGGTTAAGACCCAGCTTTCTTGTACAAAGTGGTTGATTC
GAGGCTGCTAACAAAGCCCGAAAGGAAGCTGAGTTGGCTGCTGCCACCGCTGAGCAATAACTAGCATAAC
CCCTTGGGGCCTCTAAACGGGTCTTGAGGGGTTTTTTGCTGAAAGGAGGAACTATATCCGGATATCCACA
GGACGGGTGTGGTCGCCATGATCGCGTAGTCGATAGTGGCTCCAAGTAGCGAAGCGAGCAGGACTGGGCG
GCGGCCAAAGCGGTCGGACAGTGCTCCGAGAACGGGTGCGCATAGAAATTGCATCAACGCATATAGCGCT
AGCAGCACGCCATAGTGACTGGCGATGCTGTCGGAATGGACGATATCCCGCAAGAGGCCCGGCAGTACCG
GCATAACCAAGCCTATGCCTACAGCATCCAGGGTGACGGTGCCGAGGATGACGATGAGCGCATTGTTAGA
TTTCATACACGGTGCCTGACTGCGTTAGCAATTTAACTGTGATAAACTACCGCATTAAAGCTTATCGATG
ATAAGCTGTCAAACATGAGAATTCTTGAAGACGAAAGGGCCTCGTGATACGCCTATTTTTATAGGTTAAT
GTCATGATAATAATGGTTTCTTAGACGTCAGGTGGCACTTTTCGGGGAAATGTGCGCGGAACCCCTATTT
GTTTATTTTTCTAAATACATTCAAATATGTATCCGCTCATGAGACAATAACCCTGATAAATGCTTCAATA
ATATTGAAAAAGGAAGAGTATGAGTATTCAACATTTCCGTGTCGCCCTTATTCCCTTTTTTGCGGCATTT
TGCCTTCCTGTTTTTGCTCACCCAGAAACGCTGGTGAAAGTAAAAGATGCTGAAGATCAGTTGGGTGCAC
GAGTGGGTTACATCGAACTGGATCTCAACAGCGGTAAGATCCTTGAGAGTTTTCGCCCCGAAGAACGTTT
TCCAATGATGAGCACTTTTAAAGTTCTGCTATGTGGCGCGGTATTATCCCGTGTTGACGCCGGGCAAGAG
CAACTCGGTCGCCGCATACACTATTCTCAGAATGACTTGGTTGAGTACTCACCAGTCACAGAAAAGCATC
TTACGGATGGCATGACAGTAAGAGAATTATGCAGTGCTGCCATAACCATGAGTGATAACACTGCGGCCAA
CTTACTTCTGACAACGATCGGAGGACCGAAGGAGCTAACCGCTTTTTTGCACAACATGGGGGATCATGTA
ACTCGCCTTGATCGTTGGGAACCGGAGCTGAATGAAGCCATACCAAACGACGAGCGTGACACCACGATGC
CTGCAGCAATGGCAACAACGTTGCGCAAACTATTAACTGGCGAACTACTTACTCTAGCTTCCCGGCAACA
ATTAATAGACTGGATGGAGGCGGATAAAGTTGCAGGACCACTTCTGCGCTCGGCCCTTCCGGCTGGCTGG
TTTATTGCTGATAAATCTGGAGCCGGTGAGCGTGGGTCTCGCGGTATCATTGCAGCACTGGGGCCAGATG
GTAAGCCCTCCCGTATCGTAGTTATCTACACGACGGGGAGTCAGGCAACTATGGATGAACGAAATAGACA
GATCGCTGAGATAGGTGCCTCACTGATTAAGCATTGGTAACTGTCAGACCAAGTTTACTCATATATACTT
TAGATTGATTTAAAACTTCATTTTTAATTTAAAAGGATCTAGGTGAAGATCCTTTTTGATAATCTCATGA
CCAAAATCCCTTAACGTGAGTTTTCGTTCCACTGAGCGTCAGACCCCGTAGAAAAGATCAAAGGATCTTC
TTGAGATCCTTTTTTTCTGCGCGTAATCTGCTGCTTGCAAACAAAAAAACCACCGCTACCAGCGGTGGTT
TGTTTGCCGGATCAAGAGCTACCAACTCTTTTTCCGAAGGTAACTGGCTTCAGCAGAGCGCAGATACCAA
ATACTGTCCTTCTAGTGTAGCCGTAGTTAGGCCACCACTTCAAGAACTCTGTAGCACCGCCTACATACCT
CGCTCTGCTAATCCTGTTACCAGTGGCTGCTGCCAGTGGCGATAAGTCGTGTCTTACCGGGTTGGACTCA
AGACGATAGTTACCGGATAAGGCGCAGCGGTCGGGCTGAACGGGGGGTTCGTGCACACAGCCCAGCTTGG
AGCGAACGACCTACACCGAACTGAGATACCTACAGCGTGAGCTATGAGAAAGCGCCACGCTTCCCGAAGG
GAGAAAGGCGGACAGGTATCCGGTAAGCGGCAGGGTCGGAACAGGAGAGCGCACGAGGGAGCTTCCAGGG
GGAAACGCCTGGTATCTTTATAGTCCTGTCGGGTTTCGCCACCTCTGACTTGAGCGTCGATTTTTGTGAT
GCTCGTCAGGGGGGCGGAGCCTATGGAAAAACGCCAGCAACGCGGCCTTTTTACGGTTCCTGGCCTTTTG
CTGGCCTTTTGCTCACATGTTCTTTCCTGCGTTATCCCCTGATTCTGTGGATAACCGTATTACCGCCTTT
GAGTGAGCTGATACCGCTCGCCGCAGCCGAACGACCGAGCGCAGCGAGTCAGTGAGCGAGGAAGCGGAAG
AGCGCCTGATGCGGTATTTTCTCCTTACGCATCTGTGCGGTATTTCACACCGCAATGGTGCACTCTCAGT
ACAATCTGCTCTGATGCCGCATAGTTAAGCCAGTATACACTCCGCTATCGCTACGTGACTGGGTCATGGC
TGCGCCCCGACACCCGCCAACACCCGCTGACGCGCCCTGACGGGCTTGTCTGCTCCCGGCATCCGCTTAC
AGACAAGCTGTGACCGTCTCCGGGAGCTGCATGTGTCAGAGGTTTTCACCGTCATCACCGAAACGCGCGA
GGCAGCTGCGGTAAAGCTCATCAGCGTGGTCGTGAAGCGATTCACAGATGTCTGCCTGTTCATCCGCGTC
CAGCTCGTTGAGTTTCTCCAGAAGCGTTAATGTCTGGCTTCTGATAAAGCGGGCCATGTTAAGGGCGGTT
TTTTCCTGTTTGGTCACTGATGCCTCCGTGTAAGGGGGATTTCTGTTCATGGGGGTAATGATACCGATGA
AACGAGAGAGGATGCTCACGATACGGGTTACTGATGATGAACATGCCCGGTTACTGGAACGTTGTGAGGG
TAAACAACTGGCGGTATGGATGCGGCGGGACCAGAGAAAAATCACTCAGGGTCAATGCCAGCGCTTCGTT
AATACAGATGTAGGTGTTCCACAGGGTAGCCAGCAGCATCCTGCGATGCAGATCCGGAACATAATGGTGC
AGGGCGCTGACTTCCGCGTTTCCAGACTTTACGAAACACGGAAACCGAAGACCATTCATGTTGTTGCTCA
GGTCGCAGACGTTTTGCAGCAGCAGTCGCTTCACGTTCGCTCGCGTATCGGTGATTCATTCTGCTAACCA
GTAAGGCAACCCCGCCAGCCTAGCCGGGTCCTCAACGACAGGAGCACGATCATGCGCACCCGTGGCCAGG
ACCCAACGCTGCCCGAGATGCGCCGCGTGCGGCTGCTGGAGATGGCGGACGCGATGGATATGTTCTGCCA
AGGGTTGGTTTGCGCATTCACAGTTCTCCGCAAGAATTGATTGGCTCCAATTCTTGGAGTGGTGAATCCG
TTAGCGAGGTGCCGCCGGCTTCCATTCAGGTCGAGGTGGCCCGGCTCCATGCACCGCGACGCAACGCGGG
GAGGCAGACAAGGTATAGGGCGGCGCCTACAATCCATGCCAACCCGTTCCATGTGCTCGCCGAGGCGGCA
TAAATCGCCGTGACGATCAGCGGTCCAATGATCGAAGTTAGGCTGGTAAGAGCCGCGAGCGATCCTTGAA
GCTGTCCCTGATGGTCGTCATCTACCTGCCTGGACAGCATGGCCTGCAACGCGGGCATCCCGATGCCGCC
GGAAGCGAGAAGAATCATAATGGGGAAGGCCATCCAGCCTCGCGTCGCGAACGCCAGCAAGACGTAGCCC
AGCGCGTCGGCCGCCATGCCGGCGATAATGGCCTGCTTCTCGCCGAAACGTTTGGTGGCGGGACCAGTGA
CGAAGGCTTGAGCGAGGGCGTGCAAGATTCCGAATACCGCAAGCGACAGGCCGATCATCGTCGCGCTCCA
GCGAAAGCGGTCCTCGCCGAAAATGACCCAGAGCGCTGCCGGCACCTGTCCTACGAGTTGCATGATAAAG
AAGACAGTCATAAGTGCGGCGACGATAGTCATGCCCCGCGCCCACCGGAAGGAGCTGACTGGGTTGAAGG
CTCTCAAGGGCATCGGTCGATCGACGCTCTCCCTTATGCGACTCCTGCATTAGGAAGCAGCCCAGTAGTA
GGTTGAGGCCGTTGAGCACCGCCGCCGCAAGGAATGGTGCATGCAAGGAGATGGCGCCCAACAGTCCCCC
GGCCACGGGGCCTGCCACCATACCCACGCCGAAACAAGCGCTCATGAGCCCGAAGTGGCGAGCCCGATCT
TCCCCATCGGTGATGTCGGCGATATAGGCGCCAGCAACCGCACCTGTGGCGCCGGTGATGCCGGCCACGA
TGCGTCCGGCGTAGAGGATCG
Features (pLannotate 1.2.2; 16 found; start..end, strand, type, name):
     21..39      +  promoter       T7 promoter: promoter for bacteriophage T7 RNA polymerase
     71..93      +  RBS            RBS: efficient ribosome binding site from bacteriophage T7 gene 10 (Olins and Rangwala, 1989)
    111..131     +  CDS            8xHis (fragment): 8xHis affinity tag
    140..164     +  protein_bind   attB1: mutant version of attB; recombination site for the Gateway® BP reaction BP Clonase™
    600..624     -  protein_bind   attB2: mutant version of attB; recombination site for the Gateway® BP reaction BP Clonase™
    634..683     +  CDS            SET1 (fragment): solubility-enhancement tag derived from T7 phage gene 10B
    691..738     +  terminator     T7 terminator: transcription terminator for bacteriophage T7 RNA polymerase
    764..1056    -  CDS            TcR (fragment): tetracycline efflux protein; tet; confers resistance to tetracycline
   1104..1132    -  promoter       tet promoter: E. coli promoter for tetracycline efflux protein gene
   1245..1349    +  promoter       AmpR promoter: bla
   1350..2210    +  CDS            AmpR: β-lactamase; bla; confers resistance to ampicillin, carbenicillin, and related antibiotics
   2381..2969    +  rep_origin     ori: high-copy-number ColE1/pMB1/pBR322/pUC origin of replication
   3155..3294    -  misc_feature   bom: basis of mobility region from pBR322
   3396..3587    -  CDS            rop: Rop protein, which maintains plasmids at low copy number; rop
   3604..3984    +  CDS            YPB1_ECOLX: Protein predicted: Swiss-Prot protein existence level 4. From Escherichia coli.
   4226..5130    -  CDS            TcR (fragment): tetracycline efflux protein; tet; confers resistance to tetracycline
