[The description below was written by a language model from this plasmid's Addgene catalogue record and pLannotate feature annotations shown in this document.]
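Description:
pDest17_A1-LCD swap X1 is a bacterial expression plasmid built on the pDest17 Gateway destination backbone, used to produce an N-terminally 6xHis-tagged variant of a human low-complexity domain ("A1-LCD swap X1") in E. coli. The insert name and the associated publication title indicate that it is a designed sequence variant of an intrinsically disordered protein region, but the record does not spell out the parent protein or the nature of the "swap" changes. The annotated sequence is about 5.1 kb and carries a pBR322-type replicon: a ColE1/pMB1 origin together with the bom mobility region and the rop gene. Rop restrains copy number, in keeping with the low-copy designation in the catalogue entry. Selection is by ampicillin through the β-lactamase gene with its own promoter. Two fragments of the tetracycline efflux gene and its promoter also appear, which look like non-functional remnants of the pBR322 ancestry rather than a usable marker.

The expression cassette runs from a T7 promoter through the phage T7 gene 10 ribosome binding site to a histidine tag, followed by an attB1 site, an unannotated stretch of roughly 430 nt that holds the insert, an attB2 site and the T7 terminator. The attB sites are the scars left by Gateway recombination of the insert into the destination vector. A short hit to a gene 10-derived tag just after attB2 is probably vector sequence and not part of the product. The depositor notes a TEV protease cleavage site, which is not annotated in the feature table and presumably allows removal of the His tag after affinity purification. Transcription requires T7 RNA polymerase, so expression is done in a DE3 lysogen such as BL21(DE3), which the depositor recommends alongside a cloning strain for propagation.
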