Addgene plasmid #226543: pDest17_A1-LCD swap X1
Purpose: Bacterial expression of N-terminally 6His tagged A1-LCD X1
Depositing lab: Tanja Mittag. Depositing organization: St. Jude Children's Research Hospital. Publication: Design of intrinsically disordered protein variants with diverse structural properties. Pesce F, Bremer A, Tesei G, Hopkins JB, Grace CR, Mittag T, Lindorff-Larsen K. Sci Adv. 2024 Aug 30;10(35):eadm9926. doi: 10.1126/sciadv.adm9926. Epub 2024 Aug 28. PubMed 39196930.
Backbone
  Vector backbone: pDest17
  Backbone manufacturer: Invtirogen
  Vector type: Bacterial Expression
Growth in bacteria
  Bacterial resistance: Ampicillin, 100 μg/mL
  Growth temperature: 37°C
  Growth strain: DH5alpha
  Copy number: Low Copy
Gene/Insert
  Gene/Insert name: A1-LCD swap X1
  Species: H. sapiens (human)
  Promoter: T7
  Tag / fusion protein: 6xHis (N terminal on insert)
  Cloning method: Gateway Cloning
Terms and licenses: Academic/Nonprofit Terms; Industry Terms: Not Available to Industry
Depositor comments: TEV cleavage Site. Growth strain BL21_DE3 also recommended for this plasmid.
How to cite: pDest17_A1-LCD swap X1 was a gift from Tanja Mittag (Addgene plasmid # 226543 ; http://n2t.net/addgene:226543 ; RRID:Addgene_226543)
