>Addgene plasmid #226543 | pDest17_A1-LCD swap X1 | depositor partial sequence | sequence record 444133 | ORF Sequence
GGTTATGCCGGTGGTCGTGGTAAACGTCGTCGTCGTAAACGCCGTAATCGTCGTCGCGGTTATCAGAGCG
GTAGCGGTGGTGGTGGCGGTGGTAATGGTAGCAATGGTGGTTCAGGTGGTTATGGTGCAAGCAATAATAA
CGGTAGTGGTTTCTTTGGTGGCTATGGTGGTAATAGCGGTTTCTTTAGCAATTCCTATTTTGGTGGTGGT
CAGGGTGCAAATGGTAGCGGTAATCCGGGTAGCTTTGGCGGTGGCGGTTCAGGTCCGAGCGGCAGCGGTA
TGAGCTTTTATGGTGGTGGAAGCAGCGGTGGTTTTGGTCAGGATGATGGTGATTTTGATGGTCAGAGCAA
TAGCAGCGGTAATAATAGCTTTAGCATGTTTGGTGGCGGAAATTATTCCTTCGGT
